Addgene plasmid #160058: pAG502-MAP4-frFAST
Purpose: Expresses MAP4-frFAST in mammalian cells
Depositing lab: Arnaud Gautier. Depositing organization: Sorbonne Université. Publication: A Far-Red Emitting Fluorescent Chemogenetic Reporter for In Vivo Molecular Imaging. Li C, Tebo AG, Thauvin M, Plamont MA, Volovitch M, Morin X, Vriz S, Gautier A. Angew Chem Int Ed Engl. 2020 Jun 22. doi: 10.1002/anie.202006576. PubMed 32568417.
Backbone
  Vector backbone: pIRES
  Vector type: Mammalian Expression
  Selectable markers: Neomycin (select with G418)
Growth in bacteria
  Bacterial resistance: Kanamycin, 50 μg/mL
  Growth temperature: 37°C
  Growth strain: DH5alpha
  Copy number: High Copy
Gene/Insert
  Gene/Insert name: MAP4-frFAST
  Species: Synthetic
Terms and licenses: Academic/Nonprofit Terms; Industry Terms: Not Available to Industry
How to cite: pAG502-MAP4-frFAST was a gift from Arnaud Gautier (Addgene plasmid # 160058 ; http://n2t.net/addgene:160058 ; RRID:Addgene_160058)
