[The description below was written by a language model from this plasmid's Addgene catalogue record and pLannotate feature annotations shown in this document.]
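Description:
pAG502-MAP4-frFAST is a mammalian expression plasmid of about 5.6 kb, catalogued as built on a pIRES backbone, that expresses a fusion of the microtubule-associated protein MAP4 with the chemogenetic fluorescent reporter frFAST. It is propagated in E. coli through a high-copy ColE1/pUC-type origin and also carries an f1 phage origin. A single NeoR/KanR (Tn5 aminoglycoside phosphotransferase) gene provides both selections. It sits behind tandem bacterial (bla) and SV40 early promoters and ends with an HSV TK polyadenylation signal, giving kanamycin resistance in bacteria and G418 resistance in transfected mammalian cells. Although the backbone is named pIRES, the feature table annotates no IRES element.

The expression cassette is driven by the human CMV immediate-early enhancer and promoter and terminated by an SV40 poly(A) signal. The open reading frame begins with a roughly 1.2 kb fragment matching mouse Map4, so only part of the protein appears to be present. A short linker region follows, which carries a small and probably incidental match to Kohinoor. Next comes a 375 bp FAST-family domain. The annotation software labels this domain Y-FAST, but the catalogue entry indicates it is the far-red variant frFAST. A Myc epitope tag fragment follows the reporter. FAST tags are small proteins derived from photoactive yellow protein that become fluorescent only on reversibly binding a cell-permeant fluorogen. Fusion to the MAP4 fragment should target this signal to microtubules, so the construct serves to label the microtubule cytoskeleton in live mammalian cells and to demonstrate far-red frFAST imaging. The short ble, bGH poly(A) and SV40 large T antigen fragment annotations look like backbone remnants rather than functional parts.
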