Features (pLannotate 1.2.2; 18 found; start..end, strand, type, name):
      1..304     +  enhancer       CMV enhancer: human cytomegalovirus immediate early enhancer
    305..508     +  promoter       CMV promoter: human cytomegalovirus (CMV) immediate early promoter
    531..554     +  misc_feature   MCS (fragment): multiple cloning site
    564..1775    +  CDS            Map4 (fragment): MAP4_MOUSE - Also known as Mtap4. Experimental evidence at protein level: Swiss-Prot protein existence level 1. Non-neuronal microtubule-associated protein. Promotes microtubule assembly. From Mus musculus (Mouse).
   1815..1838    +  CDS            Kohinoor (fragment): fast-switching photoswitchable fluorescent protein useful for fluorescence nanoscopy (Tiwari et al., 2015)
   1836..2210    +  CDS            Y-FAST: small protein tag, derived from photoactive yellow protein, that allows in vivo fluorescent labeling by addition of a cell-permeant fluorogen (Plamont et al., 2016)
   2220..2246    +  CDS            Myc (fragment): Myc (human c-Myc proto-oncogene) epitope tag
   2268..2351    +  CDS            large T antigen (fragment): large T antigen from SV40 (simian virus 40)
   2374..2495    +  polyA_signal   SV40 poly(A) signal: SV40 polyadenylation signal
   2529..2957    -  rep_origin     f1 ori (sequence partly withheld): f1 bacteriophage origin of replication; arrow indicates direction of (+) strand synthesis
   2984..3088    +  promoter       AmpR promoter: bla
   3090..3447    +  promoter       SV40 promoter: SV40 enhancer and early promoter
   3482..4276    +  CDS            NeoR/KanR: aminoglycoside phosphotransferase from Tn5; aph(3')-II (or nptII); confers resistance to neomycin, kanamycin, and G418 (Geneticin®)
   4297..4449    +  CDS            ble (fragment): BLE_KLEPN - Experimental evidence at protein level: Swiss-Prot protein existence level 1. Binding protein with a strong affinity to the bleomycin family of antibiotics. Binds to CL990; an antimitotic-antibiotic compound. From Klebsiella pneumoniae.
   4508..4555    +  polyA_signal   HSV TK poly(A) signal: herpes simplex virus thymidine kinase polyadenylation signal (Cole and Stacy, 1985)
   4646..4662    -  polyA_signal   bGH poly(A) signal (fragment): bovine growth hormone polyadenylation signal
   4884..5472    +  rep_origin     ori: high-copy-number ColE1/pMB1/pBR322/pUC origin of replication
   5587..5646    +  enhancer       CMV enhancer (fragment): human cytomegalovirus immediate early enhancer
>Addgene plasmid #160058 | pAG502-MAP4-frFAST | addgene full sequence | sequence record 315223 | Addgene NGS Result
CGTTACATAACTTACGGTAAATGGCCCGCCTGGCTGACCGCCCAACGACCCCCGCCCATTGACGTCAATA
ATGACGTATGTTCCCATAGTAACGCCAATAGGGACTTTCCATTGACGTCAATGGGTGGAGTATTTACGGT
AAACTGCCCACTTGGCAGTACATCAAGTGTATCATATGCCAAGTACGCCCCCTATTGACGTCAATGACGG
TAAATGGCCCGCCTGGCATTATGCCCAGTACATGACCTTATGGGACTTTCCTACTTGGCAGTACATCTAC
GTATTAGTCATCGCTATTACCATGGTGATGCGGTTTTGGCAGTACATCAATGGGCGTGGATAGCGGTTTG
ACTCACGGGGATTTCCAAGTCTCCACCCCATTGACGTCAATGGGAGTTTGTTTTGGCACCAAAATCAACG
GGACTTTCCAAAATGTCGTAACAACTCCGCCCCATTGACGCAAATGGGCGGTAGGCGTGTACGGTGGGAG
GTCTATATAAGCAGAGCTGGTTTAGTGAACCGTCAGATCCGCTAGCGCTACCGGACTCAGATCTGCCACC
ATGGTGTCCCGGCAAGAAGAAGCAAAGGCTGCTGTAGGTGTGACTGGAAATGACATCACTACCCCGCCAA
ACAAGGAGCCACCACCAAGCCCAGAAAAGAAAGCAAAGCCTTTGGCCACCACTCAACCTGCAAAGACTTC
AACATCGAAAGCCAAAACACAGCCCACTTCTCTCCCTAAGCAACCAGCTCCCACCACCTCTGGTGGGTTG
AATAAAAAACCCATGAGCCTCGCCTCAGGCTCAGTGCCAGCTGCCCCACACAAACGCCCTGCTGCTGCCA
CTGCTACTGCCAGGCCTTCCACCCTACCTGCCAGAGACGTGAAGCCAAAGCCAATTACAGAAGCTAAGGT
TGCCGAAAAGCGGACCTCTCCATCCAAGCCTTCATCTGCCCCAGCCCTCAAACCTGGACCTAAAACCACC
CCAACCGTTTCAAAAGCCACATCTCCCTCAACTCTTGTTTCCACTGGACCAAGTAGTAGAAGTCCAGCTA
CAACTCTGCCTAAGAGGCCAACCAGCATCAAGACTGAGGGGAAACCTGCTGATGTCAAAAGGATGACTGC
TAAGTCTGCCTCAGCTGACTTGAGTCGCTCAAAGACCACCTCTGCCAGTTCTGTGAAGAGAAACACCACT
CCCACTGGGGCAGCACCCCCAGCAGGGATGACTTCCACTCGAGTCAAGCCCATGTCTGCACCTAGCCGCT
CTTCTGGGGCTCTTTCTGTGGACAAGAAGCCCACTTCCACTAAGCCTAGCTCCTCTGCTCCCAGGGTGAG
CCGCCTGGCCACAACTGTTTCTGCCCCTGACCTGAAGAGTGTTCGCTCCAAGGTCGGCTCTACAGAAAAC
ATCAAACACCAGCCTGGAGGAGGCCGGGCCAAGGTAGAGAAAAAAACAGAGGCAGCTACCACAGCTGGGA
AGCCTGAACCTAATGCAGTCACTAAAGCAGCCGGCTCCATTGCGAGTGCACAGAAACCGCCTGCTGGGAA
AGTCCAGATAGTATCCAAAAAAGTGAGCTACAGTCATATTCAATCCAAGTGTGTTTCCAAGGACAATATT
AAGCATGTCCCTGGATGTGGCAATGTTCAGATTCAGAACAAGAAAGTGGACATATCCAAGGTCTCCTCCA
AGTGTGGGTCCAAAGCTAATATCAAGCACAAGCCTGGTGGAGGAGATGTCAAGATTGAAAGTCAGAAGTT
GAACTTCAAGGAGAAGGCCCAAGCCAAAGTGGGAGGCGGATTCGCGGATCCACCGGTCGCCACCATGAGT
GTGATTAAACCAGACATGGAGCATGTTGCCTTTGGCAGTGAGGACATCGAGAACACTTTGGCCAAAATGG
ACGACGGACAACTGGATGGGTTGGCCTTTGGCGCAATTCAGCTCGATGGTGACGGGAATATCCTGCAGTA
CAATGCTGCTGAAGGAGACATCACAGGCAGAGATCCCAAACAGGTGATTGGGAAGAACTTATTCAAGGAT
GTTGCACCTGGAACGGTTTCCTCCGGGTTTTACGGCAAATTCAAGGAAGGCGTAGCGTCAGGGAATCTGA
ACACCATGTTCGAATGGATGATACCGACAAGCAGGGGACCAACTAAGGTCAAGATACACATGAAGAAAGC
CCTTTCCGGTGACAGCTATTGGGTCTTTGTGAAACGGGTGGGATCCGAACAAAAGCTTATTTCTGAAGAG
GACTTGTAATAGGCGGCCGCGACTCTAGATCATAATCAGCCATACCACATTTGTAGAGGTTTTACTTGCT
TTAAAAAACCTCCCACACCTCCCCCTGAACCTGAAACATAAAATGAATGCAATTGTTGTTGTTAACTTGT
TTATTGCAGCTTATAATGGTTACAAATAAAGCAATAGCATCACAAATTTCACAAATAAAGCATTTTTTTC
ACTGCATTCTAGTTGTGGTTTGTCCAAACTCATCAATGTATCTTAAGGCGTAAATTGTAAGCGTTAATAT
TTTGTTAAAATTCGCGTTAAATTTTTGTTAAATCAGCTCATTTTTTAACCAATAGGCCGAAATCGGCAAA
ATCCCTTATAAATCAAAAGAATAGACCGAGATAGGGT
[37 nt withheld, positions 2628-2664]
AAAGAACGTGGACTCCAACGTCAAAGG
[49 nt withheld, positions 2692-2740]
T
[91 nt withheld, positions 2742-2832]
G
[124 nt withheld, positions 2834-2957]
CAGGTGGCACTTTTCGGGGAAATGTGCGCGGAACCCCTATTTGTTTATTTTTCTAAATACATTCAAATAT
GTATCCGCTCATGAGACAATAACCCTGATAAATGCTTCAATAATATTGAAAAAGGAAGAGTCCTGAGGCG
GAAAGAACCAGCTGTGGAATGTGTGTCAGTTAGGGTGTGGAAAGTCCCCAGGCTCCCCAGCAGGCAGAAG
TATGCAAAGCATGCATCTCAATTAGTCAGCAACCAGGTGTGGAAAGTCCCCAGGCTCCCCAGCAGGCAGA
AGTATGCAAAGCATGCATCTCAATTAGTCAGCAACCATAGTCCCGCCCCTAACTCCGCCCATCCCGCCCC
TAACTCCGCCCAGTTCCGCCCATTCTCCGCCCCATGGCTGACTAATTTTTTTTATTTATGCAGAGGCCGA
GGCCGCCTCGGCCTCTGAGCTATTCCAGAAGTAGTGAGGAGGCTTTTTTGGAGGCCTAGGCTTTTGCAAA
GATCGATCAAGAGACAGGATGAGGATCGTTTCGCATGATTGAACAAGATGGATTGCACGCAGGTTCTCCG
GCCGCTTGGGTGGAGAGGCTATTCGGCTATGACTGGGCACAACAGACAATCGGCTGCTCTGATGCCGCCG
TGTTCCGGCTGTCAGCGCAGGGGCGCCCGGTTCTTTTTGTCAAGACCGACCTGTCCGGTGCCCTGAATGA
ACTGCAAGACGAGGCAGCGCGGCTATCGTGGCTGGCCACGACGGGCGTTCCTTGCGCAGCTGTGCTCGAC
GTTGTCACTGAAGCGGGAAGGGACTGGCTGCTATTGGGCGAAGTGCCGGGGCAGGATCTCCTGTCATCTC
ACCTTGCTCCTGCCGAGAAAGTATCCATCATGGCTGATGCAATGCGGCGGCTGCATACGCTTGATCCGGC
TACCTGCCCATTCGACCACCAAGCGAAACATCGCATCGAGCGAGCACGTACTCGGATGGAAGCCGGTCTT
GTCGATCAGGATGATCTGGACGAAGAGCATCAGGGGCTCGCGCCAGCCGAACTGTTCGCCAGGCTCAAGG
CGAGCATGCCCGACGGCGAGGATCTCGTCGTGACCCATGGCGATGCCTGCTTGCCGAATATCATGGTGGA
AAATGGCCGCTTTTCTGGATTCATCGACTGTGGCCGGCTGGGTGTGGCGGACCGCTATCAGGACATAGCG
TTGGCTACCCGTGATATTGCTGAAGAGCTTGGCGGCGAATGGGCTGACCGCTTCCTCGTGCTTTACGGTA
TCGCCGCTCCCGATTCGCAGCGCATCGCCTTCTATCGCCTTCTTGACGAGTTCTTCTGAGCGGGACTCTG
GGGTTCGAAATGACCGACCAAGCGACGCCCAACCTGCCATCACGAGATTTCGATTCCACCGCCGCCTTCT
ATGAAAGGTTGGGCTTCGGAATCGTTTTCCGGGACGCCGGCTGGATGATCCTCCAGCGCGGGGATCTCAT
GCTGGAGTTCTTCGCCCACCCTAGGGGGAGGCTAACTGAAACACGGAAGGAGACAATACCGGAAGGAACC
CGCGCTATGACGGCAATAAAAAGACAGAATAAAACGCACGGTGTTGGGTCGTTTGTTCATAAACGCGGGG
TTCGGTCCCAGGGCTGGCACTCTGTCGATACCCCACCGAGACCCCATTGGGGCCAATACGCCCGCGTTTC
TTCCTTTTCCCCACCCCACCCCCCAAGTTCGGGTGAAGGCCCAGGGCTCGCAGCCAACGTCGGGGCGGCA
GGCCCTGCCATAGCCTCAGGTTACTCATATATACTTTAGATTGATTTAAAACTTCATTTTTAATTTAAAA
GGATCTAGGTGAAGATCCTTTTTGATAATCTCATGACCAAAATCCCTTAACGTGAGTTTTCGTTCCACTG
AGCGTCAGACCCCGTAGAAAAGATCAAAGGATCTTCTTGAGATCCTTTTTTTCTGCGCGTAATCTGCTGC
TTGCAAACAAAAAAACCACCGCTACCAGCGGTGGTTTGTTTGCCGGATCAAGAGCTACCAACTCTTTTTC
CGAAGGTAACTGGCTTCAGCAGAGCGCAGATACCAAATACTGTTCTTCTAGTGTAGCCGTAGTTAGGCCA
CCACTTCAAGAACTCTGTAGCACCGCCTACATACCTCGCTCTGCTAATCCTGTTACCAGTGGCTGCTGCC
AGTGGCGATAAGTCGTGTCTTACCGGGTTGGACTCAAGACGATAGTTACCGGATAAGGCGCAGCGGTCGG
GCTGAACGGGGGGTTCGTGCACACAGCCCAGCTTGGAGCGAACGACCTACACCGAACTGAGATACCTACA
GCGTGAGCTATGAGAAAGCGCCACGCTTCCCGAAGGGAGAAAGGCGGACAGGTATCCGGTAAGCGGCAGG
GTCGGAACAGGAGAGCGCACGAGGGAGCTTCCAGGGGGAAACGCCTGGTATCTTTATAGTCCTGTCGGGT
TTCGCCACCTCTGACTTGAGCGTCGATTTTTGTGATGCTCGTCAGGGGGGCGGAGCCTATGGAAAAACGC
CAGCAACGCGGCCTTTTTACGGTTCCTGGCCTTTTGCTGGCCTTTTGCTCACATGTTCTTTCCTGCGTTA
TCCCCTGATTCTGTGGATAACCGTATTACCGCCATGCATTAGTTATTAATAGTAATCAATTACGGGGTCA
TTAGTTCATAGCCCATATATGGAGTTCCG
