>Addgene plasmid #160058 | pAG502-MAP4-frFAST | depositor partial sequence | sequence record 310035 | MAP4-frFAST
ATGGTGTCCCGGCAAGAAGAAGCAAAGGCTGCTGTAGGTGTGACTGGAAATGACATCACTACCCCGCCAA
ACAAGGAGCCACCACCAAGCCCAGAAAAGAAAGCAAAGCCTTTGGCCACCACTCAACCTGCAAAGACTTC
AACATCGAAAGCCAAAACACAGCCCACTTCTCTCCCTAAGCAACCAGCTCCCACCACCTCTGGTGGGTTG
AATAAAAAACCCATGAGCCTCGCCTCAGGCTCAGTGCCAGCTGCCCCACACAAACGCCCTGCTGCTGCCA
CTGCTACTGCCAGGCCTTCCACCCTACCTGCCAGAGACGTGAAGCCAAAGCCAATTACAGAAGCTAAGGT
TGCCGAAAAGCGGACCTCTCCATCCAAGCCTTCATCTGCCCCAGCCCTCAAACCTGGACCTAAAACCACC
CCAACCGTTTCAAAAGCCACATCTCCCTCAACTCTTGTTTCCACTGGACCAAGTAGTAGAAGTCCAGCTA
CAACTCTGCCTAAGAGGCCAACCAGCATCAAGACTGAGGGGAAACCTGCTGATGTCAAAAGGATGACTGC
TAAGTCTGCCTCAGCTGACTTGAGTCGCTCAAAGACCACCTCTGCCAGTTCTGTGAAGAGAAACACCACT
CCCACTGGGGCAGCACCCCCAGCAGGGATGACTTCCACTCGAGTCAAGCCCATGTCTGCACCTAGCCGCT
CTTCTGGGGCTCTTTCTGTGGACAAGAAGCCCACTTCCACTAAGCCTAGCTCCTCTGCTCCCAGGGTGAG
CCGCCTGGCCACAACTGTTTCTGCCCCTGACCTGAAGAGTGTTCGCTCCAAGGTCGGCTCTACAGAAAAC
ATCAAACACCAGCCTGGAGGAGGCCGGGCCAAGGTAGAGAAAAAAACAGAGGCAGCTACCACAGCTGGGA
AGCCTGAACCTAATGCAGTCACTAAAGCAGCCGGCTCCATTGCGAGTGCACAGAAACCGCCTGCTGGGAA
AGTCCAGATAGTATCCAAAAAAGTGAGCTACAGTCATATTCAATCCAAGTGTGTTTCCAAGGACAATATT
AAGCATGTCCCTGGATGTGGCAATGTTCAGATTCAGAACAAGAAAGTGGACATATCCAAGGTCTCCTCCA
AGTGTGGGTCCAAAGCTAATATCAAGCACAAGCCTGGTGGAGGAGATGTCAAGATTGAAAGTCAGAAGTT
GAACTTCAAGGAGAAGGCCCAAGCCAAAGTGGGAGGCGGATTCGCGGATCCACCGGTCGCCACCATGAGT
GTGATTAAACCAGACATGGAGCATGTTGCCTTTGGCAGTGAGGACATCGAGAACACTTTGGCCAAAATGG
ACGACGGACAACTGGATGGGTTGGCCTTTGGCGCAATTCAGCTCGATGGTGACGGGAATATCCTGCAGTA
CAATGCTGCTGAAGGAGACATCACAGGCAGAGATCCCAAACAGGTGATTGGGAAGAACTTATTCAAGGAT
GTTGCACCTGGAACGGTTTCCTCCGGGTTTTACGGCAAATTCAAGGAAGGCGTAGCGTCAGGGAATCTGA
ACACCATGTTCGAATGGATGATACCGACAAGCAGGGGACCAACTAAGGTCAAGATACACATGAAGAAAGC
CCTTTCCGGTGACAGCTATTGGGTCTTTGTGAAACGGGTG
